>Addgene plasmid #77422 | UCK1 gRNA (BRDN0001149218) | addgene full sequence | sequence record 187730 | Addgene Assembled Sequence
CCCGGGTGCAAAGATGGATAAAGTTTTAAACAGAGAGGAATCTTTGCAGCTAATGGACCTTCTAGGTCTT
GAAAGGAGTGGGAATTGGCTCCGGTGCCCGTCAGTGGGCAGAGCGCACATCGCCCACAGTCCCCGAGAAG
TTGGGGGGAGGGGTCGGCAATTGATCCGGTGCCTAGAGAAGGTGGCGCGGGGTAAACTGGGAAAGTGATG
TCGTGTACTGGCTCCGCCTTTTTCCCGAGGGTGGGGGAGAACCGTATATAAGTGCAGTAGTCGCCGTGAA
CGTTCTTTTTCGCAACGGGTTTGCCGCCAGAACACAGGTAAGTGCCGTGTGTGGTTCCCGCGGGCCTGGC
CTCTTTACGGGTTATGGCCCTTGCGTGCCTTGAATTACTTCCACCTGGCTGCAGTACGTGATTCTTGATC
CCGAGCTTCGGGTTGGAAGTGGGTGGGAGAGTTCGAGGCCTTGCGCTTAAGGAGCCCCTTCGCCTCGTGC
TTGAGTTGAGGCCTGGCCTGGGCGCTGGGGCCGCCGCGTGCGAATCTGGTGGCACCTTCGCGCCTGTCTC
GCTGCTTTCGATAAGTCTCTAGCCATTTAAAATTTTTGATGACCTGCTGCGACGCTTTTTTTCTGGCAAG
ATAGTCTTGTAAATGCGGGCCAAGATCTGCACACTGGTATTTCGGTTTTTGGGGCCGCGGGCGGCGACGG
GGCCCGTGCGTCCCAGCGCACATGTTCGGCGAGGCGGGGCCTGCGAGCGCGGCCACCGAGAATCGGACGG
GGGTAGTCTCAAGCTGGCCGGCCTGCTCTGGTGCCTGGCCTCGCGCCGCCGTGTATCGCCCCGCCCTGGG
CGGCAAGGCTGGCCCGGTCGGCACCAGTTGCGTGAGCGGAAAGATGGCCGCTTCCCGGCCCTGCTGCAGG
GAGCTCAAAATGGAGGACGCGGCGCTCGGGAGAGCGGGCGGGTGAGTCACCCACACAAAGGAAAAGGGCC
TTTCCGTCCTCAGCCGTCGCTTCATGTGACTCCACGGAGTACCGGGCGCCGTCCAGGCACCTCGATTAGT
TCTCGAGCTTTTGGAGTACGTCGTCTTTAGGTTGGGGGGAGGGGTTTTATGCGATGGAGTTTCCCCACAC
TGAGTGGGTGGAGACTGAAGTTAGGCCAGCTTGGCACTTGATGTAATTCTCCTTGGAATTTGCCCTTTTT
GAGTTTGGATCTTGGTTCATTCTCAAGCCTCAGACAGTGGTTCAAAGTTTTTTTCTTCCATTTCAGGTGT
CGTGACGTACGGCCACCATGACCGAGTACAAGCCCACGGTGCGCCTCGCCACCCGCGACGACGTCCCCAG
GGCCGTACGCACCCTCGCCGCCGCGTTCGCCGACTACCCCGCCACGCGCCACACCGTCGATCCGGACCGC
CACATCGAGCGGGTCACCGAGCTGCAAGAACTCTTCCTCACGCGCGTCGGGCTCGACATCGGCAAGGTGT
GGGTCGCGGACGACGGCGCCGCCGTGGCGGTCTGGACCACGCCGGAGAGCGTCGAAGCGGGGGCGGTGTT
CGCCGAGATCGGCCCGCGCATGGCCGAGTTGAGCGGTTCCCGGCTGGCCGCGCAGCAACAGATGGAAGGC
CTCCTGGCGCCGCACCGGCCCAAGGAGCCCGCGTGGTTCCTGGCCACCGTCGGAGTCTCGCCCGACCACC
AGGGCAAGGGTCTGGGCAGCGCCGTCGTGCTCCCCGGAGTGGAGGCGGCCGAGCGCGCCGGGGTGCCCGC
CTTCCTGGAGACCTCCGCGCCCCGCAACCTCCCCTTCTACGAGCGGCTCGGCTTCACCGTCACCGCCGAC
GTCGAGGTGCCCGAAGGACCGCGCACCTGGTGCATGACCCGCAAGCCCGGTGCCTGAACGCGTTAAGTCG
ACAATCAACCTCTGGATTACAAAATTTGTGAAAGATTGACTGGTATTCTTAACTATGTTGCTCCTTTTAC
GCTATGTGGATACGCTGCTTTAATGCCTTTGTATCATGCTATTGCTTCCCGTATGGCTTTCATTTTCTCC
TCCTTGTATAAATCCTGGTTGCTGTCTCTTTATGAGGAGTTGTGGCCCGTTGTCAGGCAACGTGGCGTGG
TGTGCACTGTGTTTGCTGACGCAACCCCCACTGGTTGGGGCATTGCCACCACCTGTCAGCTCCTTTCCGG
GACTTTCGCTTTCCCCCTCCCTATTGCCACGGCGGAACTCATCGCCGCCTGCCTTGCCCGCTGCTGGACA
GGGGCTCGGCTGTTGGGCACTGACAATTCCGTGGTGTTGTCGGGGAAATCATCGTCCTTTCCTTGGCTGC
TCGCCTGTGTTGCCACCTGGATTCTGCGCGGGACGTCCTTCTGCTACGTCCCTTCGGCCCTCAATCCAGC
GGACCTTCCTTCCCGCGGCCTGCTGCCGGCTCTGCGGCCTCTTCCGCGTCTTCGCCTTCGCCCTCAGACG
AGTCGGATCTCCCTTTGGGCCGCCTCCCCGCGTCGACTTTAAGACCAATGACTTACAAGGCAGCTGTAGA
TCTTAGCCACTTTTTAAAAGAAAAGGGGGGACTGGAAGGGCTAATTCACTCCCAACGAAGACAAGATCTG
CTTTTTGCTTGTACTGGGTCTCTCTGGTTAGACCAGATCTGAGCCTGGGAGCTCTCTGGCTAACTAGGGA
ACCCACTGCTTAAGCCTCAATAAAGCTTGCCTTGAGTGCTTCAAGTAGTGTGTGCCCGTCTGTTGTGTGA
CTCTGGTAACTAGAGATCCCTCAGACCCTTTTAGTCAGTGTGGAAAATCTCTAGCAGTACGTATAGTAGT
TCATGTCATCTTATTATTCAGTATTTATAACTTGCAAAGAAATGAATATCAGAGAGTGAGAGGAACTTGT
TTATTGCAGCTTATAATGGTTACAAATAAAGCAATAGCATCACAAATTTCACAAATAAAGCATTTTTTTC
ACTGCATTCTAGTTGTGGTTTGTCCAAACTCATCAATGTATCTTATCATGTCTGGCTCTAGCTATCCCGC
CCCTAACTCCGCCCATCCCGCCCCTAACTCCGCCCAGTTCCGCCCATTCTCCGCCCCATGGCTGACTAAT
TTTTTTTATTTATGCAGAGGCCGAGGCCGCCTCGGCCTCTGAGCTATTCCAGAAGTAGTGAGGAGGCTTT
TTTGGAGGCCTAGGGACGTACCCAATTCGCCCTATAGTGAGTCGTATTACGCGCGCTCACTGGCCGTCGT
TTTACAACGTCGTGACTGGGAAAACCCTGGCGTTACCCAACTTAATCGCCTTGCAGCACATCCCCCTTTC
GCCAGCTGGCGTAATAGCGAAGAGGCCCGCACCGATCGCCCTTCCCAACAGTTGCGCAGCCTGAATGGCG
AATGGG
[124 nt withheld, positions 3367-3490]
C
[91 nt withheld, positions 3492-3582]
A
[49 nt withheld, positions 3584-3632]
CCTTTGACGTTGGAGTCCACGTTCTTT
[37 nt withheld, positions 3660-3696]
ACCCTATCTCGGTCTATTCTTTTGATTTATAAGGGATTTTGCCGATTTCGGCCTATTGGTTAAAAAATGA
GCTGATTTAACAAAAATTTAACGCGAATTTTAACAAAATATTAACGCTTACAATTTAGGTGGCACTTTTC
GGGGAAATGTGCGCGGAACCCCTATTTGTTTATTTTTCTAAATACATTCAAATATGTATCCGCTCATGAG
ACAATAACCCTGATAAATGCTTCAATAATATTGAAAAAGGAAGAGTATGAGTATTCAACATTTCCGTGTC
GCCCTTATTCCCTTTTTTGCGGCATTTTGCCTTCCTGTTTTTGCTCACCCAGAAACGCTGGTGAAAGTAA
AAGATGCTGAAGATCAGTTGGGTGCACGAGTGGGTTACATCGAACTGGATCTCAACAGCGGTAAGATCCT
TGAGAGTTTTCGCCCCGAAGAACGTTTTCCAATGATGAGCACTTTTAAAGTTCTGCTATGTGGCGCGGTA
TTATCCCGTATTGACGCCGGGCAAGAGCAACTCGGTCGCCGCATACACTATTCTCAGAATGACTTGGTTG
AGTACTCACCAGTCACAGAAAAGCATCTTACGGATGGCATGACAGTAAGAGAATTATGCAGTGCTGCCAT
AACCATGAGTGATAACACTGCGGCCAACTTACTTCTGACAACGATCGGAGGACCGAAGGAGCTAACCGCT
TTTTTGCACAACATGGGGGATCATGTAACTCGCCTTGATCGTTGGGAACCGGAGCTGAATGAAGCCATAC
CAAACGACGAGCGTGACACCACGATGCCTGTAGCAATGGCAACAACGTTGCGCAAACTATTAACTGGCGA
ACTACTTACTCTAGCTTCCCGGCAACAATTAATAGACTGGATGGAGGCGGATAAAGTTGCAGGACCACTT
CTGCGCTCGGCCCTTCCGGCTGGCTGGTTTATTGCTGATAAATCTGGAGCCGGTGAGCGTGGGTCTCGCG
GTATCATTGCAGCACTGGGGCCAGATGGTAAGCCCTCCCGTATCGTAGTTATCTACACGACGGGGAGTCA
GGCAACTATGGATGAACGAAATAGACAGATCGCTGAGATAGGTGCCTCACTGATTAAGCATTGGTAACTG
TCAGACCAAGTTTACTCATATATACTTTAGATTGATTTAAAACTTCATTTTTAATTTAAAAGGATCTAGG
TGAAGATCCTTTTTGATAATCTCATGACCAAAATCCCTTAACGTGAGTTTTCGTTCCACTGAGCGTCAGA
CCCCGTAGAAAAGATCAAAGGATCTTCTTGAGATCCTTTTTTTCTGCGCGTAATCTGCTGCTTGCAAACA
AAAAAACCACCGCTACCAGCGGTGGTTTGTTTGCCGGATCAAGAGCTACCAACTCTTTTTCCGAAGGTAA
CTGGCTTCAGCAGAGCGCAGATACCAAATACTGTTCTTCTAGTGTAGCCGTAGTTAGGCCACCACTTCAA
GAACTCTGTAGCACCGCCTACATACCTCGCTCTGCTAATCCTGTTACCAGTGGCTGCTGCCAGTGGCGAT
AAGTCGTGTCTTACCGGGTTGGACTCAAGACGATAGTTACCGGATAAGGCGCAGCGGTCGGGCTGAACGG
GGGGTTCGTGCACACAGCCCAGCTTGGAGCGAACGACCTACACCGAACTGAGATACCTACAGCGTGAGCT
ATGAGAAAGCGCCACGCTTCCCGAAGGGAGAAAGGCGGACAGGTATCCGGTAAGCGGCAGGGTCGGAACA
GGAGAGCGCACGAGGGAGCTTCCAGGGGGAAACGCCTGGTATCTTTATAGTCCTGTCGGGTTTCGCCACC
TCTGACTTGAGCGTCGATTTTTGTGATGCTCGTCAGGGGGGCGGAGCCTATGGAAAAACGCCAGCAACGC
GGCCTTTTTACGGTTCCTGGCCTTTTGCTGGCCTTTTGCTCACATGTTCTTTCCTGCGTTATCCCCTGAT
TCTGTGGATAACCGTATTACCGCCTTTGAGTGAGCTGATACCGCTCGCCGCAGCCGAACGACCGAGCGCA
GCGAGTCAGTGAGCGAGGAAGCGGAAGAGCGCCCAATACGCAAACCGCCTCTCCCCGCGCGTTGGCCGAT
TCATTAATGCAGCTGGCACGACAGGTTTCCCGACTGGAAAGCGGGCAGTGAGCGCAACGCAATTAATGTG
AGTTAGCTCACTCATTAGGCACCCCAGGCTTTACACTTTATGCTTCCGGCTCGTATGTTGTGTGGAATTG
TGAGCGGATAACAATTTCACACAGGAAACAGCTATGACCATGATTACGCCAAGCGCGCAATTAACCCTCA
CTAAAGGGAACAAAAGCTGGAGCTGCAAGCTTAATGTAGTCTTATGCAATACTCTTGTAGTCTTGCAACA
TGGTAACGATGAGTTAGCAACATGCCTTACAAGGAGAGAAAAAGCACCGTGCATGCCGATTGGTGGAAGT
AAGGTGGTACGATCGTGCCTTATTAGGAAGGCAACAGACGGGTCTGACATGGATTGGACGAACCACTGAA
TTGCCGCATTGCAGAGATATTGTATTTAAGTGCCTAGCTCGATACATAAACGGGTCTCTCTGGTTAGACC
AGATCTGAGCCTGGGAGCTCTCTGGCTAACTAGGGAACCCACTGCTTAAGCCTCAATAAAGCTTGCCTTG
AGTGCTTCAAGTAGTGTGTGCCCGTCTGTTGTGTGACTCTGGTAACTAGAGATCCCTCAGACCCTTTTAG
TCAGTGTGGAAAATCTCTAGCAGTGGCGCCCGAACAGGGACTTGAAAGCGAAAGGGAAACCAGAGGAGCT
CTCTCGACGCAGGACTCGGCTTGCTGAAGCGCGCACGGCAAGAGGCGAGGGGCGGCGACTGGTGAGTACG
CCAAAAATTTTGACTAGCGGAGGCTAGAAGGAGAGAGATGGGTGCGAGAGCGTCAGTATTAAGCGGGGGA
GAATTAGATCGCGATGGGAAAAAATTCGGTTAAGGCCAGGGGGAAAGAAAAAATATAAATTAAAACATAT
AGTATGGGCAAGCAGGGAGCTAGAACGATTCGCAGTTAATCCTGGCCTGTTAGAAACATCAGAAGGCTGT
AGACAAATACTGGGACAGCTACAACCATCCCTTCAGACAGGATCAGAAGAACTTAGATCATTATATAATA
CAGTAGCAACCCTCTATTGTGTGCATCAAAGGATAGAGATAAAAGACACCAAGGAAGCTTTAGACAAGAT
AGAGGAAGAGCAAAACAAAAGTAAGACCACCGCACAGCAAGCGGCCGCTGATCTTCAGACCTGGAGGAGG
AGATATGAGGGACAATTGGAGAAGTGAATTATATAAATATAAAGTAGTAAAAATTGAACCATTAGGAGTA
GCACCCACCAAGGCAAAGAGAAGAGTGGTGCAGAGAGAAAAAAGAGCAGTGGGAATAGGAGCTTTGTTCC
TTGGGTTCTTGGGAGCAGCAGGAAGCACTATGGGCGCAGCGTCAATGACGCTGACGGTACAGGCCAGACA
ATTATTGTCTGGTATAGTGCAGCAGCAGAACAATTTGCTGAGGGCTATTGAGGCGCAACAGCATCTGTTG
CAACTCACAGTCTGGGGCATCAAGCAGCTCCAGGCAAGAATCCTGGCTGTGGAAAGATACCTAAAGGATC
AACAGCTCCTGGGGATTTGGGGTTGCTCTGGAAAACTCATTTGCACCACTGCTGTGCCTTGGAATGCTAG
TTGGAGTAATAAATCTCTGGAACAGATTTGGAATCACACGACCTGGATGGAGTGGGACAGAGAAATTAAC
AATTACACAAGCTTAATACACTCCTTAATTGAAGAATCGCAAAACCAGCAAGAAAAGAATGAACAAGAAT
TATTGGAATTAGATAAATGGGCAAGTTTGTGGAATTGGTTTAACATAACAAATTGGCTGTGGTATATAAA
ATTATTCATAATGATAGTAGGAGGCTTGGTAGGTTTAAGAATAGTTTTTGCTGTACTTTCTATAGTGAAT
AGAGTTAGGCAGGGATATTCACCATTATCGTTTCAGACCCACCTCCCAACCCCGAGGGGACCCAGAGAGG
GCCTATTTCCCATGATTCCTTCATATTTGCATATACGATACAAGGCTGTTAGAGAGATAATTAGAATTAA
TTTGACTGTAAACACAAAGATATTAGTACAAAATACGTGACGTAGAAAGTAATAATTTCTTGGGTAGTTT
GCAGTTTTAAAATTATGTTTTAAAATGGACTATCATATGCTTACCGTAACTTGAAAGTATTTCGATTTCT
TGGCTTTATATATCTTGTGGAAAGGACGAAACACCGTCTTCGAGACAGCCTGACGTGTTTTAGAGCTAGA
AATAGCAAGTTAAAATAAGGCTAGTCCGTTATCAACTTGAAAAAGTGGCACCGAGTCGGTGCTTTTTTAA
GCTTGGCGTAACTAGATCTTGAGACAAATGGCAGTATTCATCCACAATTTTAAAAGAAAAGGGGGGATTG
GGGGGTACAGTGCAGGGGAAAGAATAGTAGACATAATAGCAACAGACATACAAACTAAAGAATTACAAAA
ACAAATTACAAAAATTCAAAATTTTCGGGTTTATTACAGGGACAGCAGAGATCCACTTTGGCGCCGGCTC
GAGGGGG
Features (pLannotate 1.2.2; 29 found; start..end, strand, type, name):
     14..80      +  CDS            small t antigen (fragment): SV40 (simian virus 40) small t antigen
    106..317     +  promoter       EF-1α core promoter: core promoter for human elongation factor EF-1α
    318..1256    +  intron         EF-1α intron A: intron upstream of the start codon of human EF-1α
   1278..1877    +  CDS            PuroR (fragment): puromycin N-acetyltransferase; pac from Streptomyces; confers resistance to puromycin
   1893..2481    +  misc_feature   WPRE: woodchuck hepatitis virus posttranscriptional regulatory element
   2532..2551    +  misc_feature   cPPT/CTS (fragment): central polypurine tract and central termination sequence of HIV-1
   2553..2786    +  LTR            3' LTR (ΔU3): self-inactivating 3' long terminal repeat (LTR) from HIV-1
   2864..2985    +  polyA_signal   SV40 poly(A) signal: SV40 polyadenylation signal
   3025..3160    +  rep_origin     SV40 ori: SV40 origin of replication
   3181..3199    -  promoter       T7 promoter: promoter for bacteriophage T7 RNA polymerase
   3207..3362    +  CDS            lacZα (fragment): LacZα fragment of β-galactosidase; lacZ fragment
   3367..3795    +  rep_origin     f1 ori (sequence partly withheld): f1 bacteriophage origin of replication; arrow indicates direction of (+) strand synthesis
   3848..3952    +  promoter       AmpR promoter: bla
   3953..4813    +  CDS            AmpR: β-lactamase; bla; confers resistance to ampicillin, carbenicillin, and related antibiotics
   4984..5572    +  rep_origin     ori: high-copy-number ColE1/pMB1/pBR322/pUC origin of replication
   5755..5847    +  CDS            lacI (fragment): lac repressor; lacI; The lac repressor binds to the lac operator to inhibit transcription in E. coli. This inhibition can be relieved by adding lactose or isopropyl-β-D-thiogalactopyranoside (IPTG).
   5860..5881    +  protein_bind   CAP binding site: CAP binding activates transcription in the presence of cAMP. E. coli catabolite activator protein
   5896..5926    +  promoter       lac promoter: promoter for the E. coli lac operon
   5934..5950    +  protein_bind   lac operator: The lac repressor binds to the lac operator to inhibit transcription in E. coli. This inhibition can be relieved by adding lactose or isopropyl-β-D-thiogalactopyranoside (IPTG). lac repressor encoded by lacI
   5995..6013    +  promoter       T3 promoter: promoter for bacteriophage T3 RNA polymerase
   6041..6267    +  promoter       RSV promoter: Rous sarcoma virus enhancer/promoter
   6268..6448    +  LTR            5' LTR (truncated): truncated 5' long terminal repeat (LTR) from HIV-1
   6495..6620    +  misc_feature   HIV-1 Ψ: packaging signal of human immunodeficiency virus type 1
   6604..6967    +  CDS            HIV-1 gag (fragment): gag protein from human immunodeficiency virus 1; gag
   7113..7346    +  misc_feature   RRE: The Rev response element (RRE) of HIV-1 allows for Rev-dependent mRNA export from the nucleus to the cytoplasm.
   7723..7749    +  CDS            Rev (fragment): human immunodeficiency virus 1 (HIV-1) Rev protein; rev; enhances nuclear export of unspliced and incompletely spliced viral mRNAs
   7753..7993    +  promoter       U6 promoter: RNA polymerase III promoter for human U6 snRNA
   8023..8098    +  misc_RNA       gRNA scaffold: guide RNA scaffold for the Streptococcus pyogenes CRISPR/Cas9 system
   8154..8271    +  misc_feature   cPPT/CTS: central polypurine tract and central termination sequence of HIV-1
