[The description below was written by a language model from this plasmid's Addgene catalogue record and pLannotate feature annotations shown in this document.]
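Description:
UCK1 gRNA (BRDN0001149218) is a third-generation lentiviral CRISPR guide plasmid built on the lentiGuide-Puro backbone, carrying a single guide RNA directed against human UCK1 (also known as URK1). It is propagated in E. coli as a high-copy plasmid through a ColE1/pUC-type origin with ampicillin selection (AmpR). The bacterial backbone also carries an f1 origin, remnants of a lac/lacZα region, and T7 and T3 promoters. An SV40 origin and SV40 polyadenylation signal lie just outside the 3' LTR.

The transfer cassette is framed by an RSV promoter-driven truncated HIV-1 5' LTR and a self-inactivating ΔU3 3' LTR. The RSV promoter makes genomic RNA production Tat-independent, and the ΔU3 deletion silences LTR transcription after integration. Between the LTRs are the Ψ packaging signal with a short gag fragment, the Rev response element for Rev-dependent nuclear export, and a cPPT/CTS that aids nuclear import of the provirus. The human U6 RNA polymerase III promoter drives the UCK1-specific spacer fused to the Streptococcus pyogenes gRNA scaffold. Downstream, the EF-1α core promoter with its intron A expresses puromycin N-acetyltransferase for selection of transduced mammalian cells, followed by WPRE to boost transcript expression.

The plasmid does not encode Cas9, so it must be paired with a separate Cas9 vector or used in cells already expressing Cas9 to knock out UCK1. It belongs to a human kinome gRNA collection. The depositors note that the guide was designed against a GenBank reference sequence that has since been withdrawn.
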