Addgene plasmid #77422: UCK1 gRNA (BRDN0001149218)
Purpose: 3rd generation lentiviral gRNA plasmid targeting human UCK1
Depositing lab: John Doench & David Root. Depositing organization: Broad Institute. Publication: Optimized sgRNA design to maximize activity and minimize off-target effects of CRISPR-Cas9. Doench JG, Fusi N, Sullender M, Hegde M, Vaimberg EW, Donovan KF, Smith I, Tothova Z, Wilen C, Orchard R, Virgin HW, Listgarten J, Root DE. Nat Biotechnol. 2016 Jan 18. doi: 10.1038/nbt.3437. PubMed 26780180.
Backbone
  Vector backbone: lentiGuide-Puro
  Backbone manufacturer: Zhang Lab (Addgene plasmid # 52963)
  Vector type: Mammalian Expression, Lentiviral, CRISPR
  Selectable markers: Puromycin
Growth in bacteria
  Bacterial resistance: Ampicillin, 100 μg/mL
  Growth temperature: 37°C
  Growth strain: DH5alpha
  Copy number: High Copy
Gene/Insert
  Gene/Insert name: UCK1 (alt name: UCK1)
  gRNA/shRNA sequence: TCTTCGAGACAGCCTGACGT
  Species: H. sapiens (human)
  Entrez Gene: UCK1 (a.k.a. URK1)
  Promoter: hU6
  Cloning method: Unknown
  Sequencing primers: 5′ U6-F; 3′ pS2-R
Terms and licenses: Academic/Nonprofit Terms; Industry Terms: Not Available to Industry
Depositor comments: The gRNA was designed to target a Genbank reference sequence which has since been removed from the database. Note that this plasmid does NOT contain Cas9. It should be used in conjunction with lentiCas9-Blast (Addgene #52962) or otherwise with cell lines already expressing Cas9. Browse the full kinome gRNA library at http://www.addgene.org/pooled-library/broadgpp-human-kinome/ or visit http://www.broadinstitute.org/rnai/public/ for detailed protocols and information.
How to cite: UCK1 gRNA (BRDN0001149218) was a gift from John Doench & David Root (Addgene plasmid # 77422 ; http://n2t.net/addgene:77422 ; RRID:Addgene_77422)
