>Addgene plasmid #77422 | UCK1 gRNA (BRDN0001149218) | depositor partial sequence | sequence record 144882 | Target Sequence
TCTTCGAGACAGCCTGACGT
