>Addgene plasmid #77422 | UCK1 gRNA (BRDN0001149218) | addgene partial sequence | sequence record 187729 | hU6-F
GAAAGTAATAATTTCTTGGGTAGTTTGCAGTTTTAAAATTATGTTTTAAAATGGACTATCATATGCTTAC
CGTAACTTGAAAGTATTTCGATTTCTTGGCTTTATATATCTTGTGGAAAGGACGAAACACCGTCTTCGAG
ACAGCCTGACGTGTTTTAGAGCTAGAAATAGCAAGTTAAAATAAGGCTAGTCCGTTATCAACTTGAAAAA
GTGGCACCGAGTCGGTGCTTTTTTAAGCTTGGCGTAACTAGATCTTGAGACAAATGGCAGTATTCATCCA
CAATTTTAAAAGAAAAGGGGGGATTGGGGGGTACAGTGCAGGGGAAAGAATAGTAGACATAATAGCAACA
GACATACAAACTAAAGAATTACAAAAACAAATTACAAAAATTCAAAATTTTCGGGTTTATTACAGGGACA
GCAGAGATCCACTTTGGCGCCGGCTCGAGGGGGCCCGGGTGCAAAGATGGATAAAGTTTTAAACAGAGAG
GAATCTTTGCAGCTAATGGACCTTCTAGGTCTTGAAAGGAGTGGGAATTGGCTCCGGTGCCCGTCAGTGG
GCAGAGCGCA
